Addgene plasmid #117662: pPICZ-pOst1-pro-alphaf(MUT1)-E2-Crimson
Purpose: Test intracellular localisation of E2-Crimson and study the secretion efficiency
Depositing lab: Pau Ferrer & Benjamin Glick. Depositing organization: University of Chicago. Publication: An improved secretion signal enhances the secretion of model proteins from Pichia pastoris. Barrero JJ, Casler JC, Valero F, Ferrer P, Glick BS. Microb Cell Fact. 2018 Oct 12;17(1):161. doi: 10.1186/s12934-018-1009-5. PubMed 30314480.
Backbone
  Vector backbone: pPICZalpha
  Vector type: Yeast Expression
Growth in bacteria
  Bacterial resistance: Bleocin (Zeocin), 50 μg/mL
  Growth temperature: 37°C
  Growth strain: DH5alpha
  Copy number: Unknown
Gene/Insert
  Gene/Insert name: pOst1-pro-af(MUT1)-E2-Crimson
  Mutation: This plasmid encodes the fluorescent protein E2-Crimson together with an hibrid secretion signal. This secretion signal is composed by the the signal sequence of Ost1 from Saccharomyces cerevisiae and the the native mating alpha factor pro region from Saccharomyces cerevisiae. The pro region has Serine at position 42.
  Promoter: pAOX1
  Cloning method: Gibson Cloning
Terms and licenses: Academic/Nonprofit Terms; Industry Terms: Not Available to Industry
Depositor comments: Integration plasmid in the pAOX1 locus.
How to cite: pPICZ-pOst1-pro-alphaf(MUT1)-E2-Crimson was a gift from Pau Ferrer & Benjamin Glick (Addgene plasmid # 117662 ; http://n2t.net/addgene:117662 ; RRID:Addgene_117662)
