[The description below was written by a language model from this plasmid's Addgene catalogue record and pLannotate feature annotations shown in this document.]
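Description:
pPICZ-pOst1-pro-alphaf(MUT1)-E2-Crimson is a roughly 4.1 kb yeast expression plasmid built on the pPICZalpha backbone for use in Pichia pastoris. It has no yeast replication origin and is described by the depositors as an integration plasmid targeted to the AOX1 promoter locus. In E. coli it is maintained through a high-copy ColE1/pUC-type origin. A single Sh ble (BleoR) gene provides Zeocin selection in both hosts, because it sits behind tandem promoters: the S. cerevisiae TEF1 promoter drives it in yeast and the synthetic EM7 promoter drives it in bacteria. A CYC1 terminator follows.

The expression cassette lies between the methanol-inducible AOX1 promoter and the AOX1 terminator. It encodes a hybrid secretion leader fused to E2-Crimson, a far-red tetrameric DsRed derivative annotated as mammalian codon-optimized. The leader joins the signal sequence of S. cerevisiae Ost1, a subunit of the oligosaccharyltransferase complex, to the pro region of the S. cerevisiae alpha mating factor, replacing the alpha-factor's own pre sequence. The pro region carries serine at position 42, the feature denoted MUT1, and the annotated alpha-factor segment includes the Kex2 processing site that allows the leader to be removed in the secretory pathway. The insert was assembled by Gibson cloning.

The stated purpose is to examine the intracellular localisation of E2-Crimson and to measure secretion efficiency. The fluorescent reporter allows comparison of how well this engineered signal directs a model protein through the Pichia secretory pathway.
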