Features (pLannotate 1.2.2; 10 found; start..end, strand, type, name):
      2..940     +  promoter       AOX1 promoter: Pichia pastoris AOX1; inducible promoter, regulated by methanol
    941..1009    +  CDS            OST1 (fragment): OST1_YEAST - Also known as NLT1. Experimental evidence at protein level: Swiss-Prot protein existence level 1. Subunit of the oligosaccharyl transferase (OST) complex that catalyzes the initial transfer of a defined glycan (Glc(3)Man(9)GlcNAc(2) in eukaryotes) from the lipid carrier dolichol- pyrophosphate to an asparagine residue within an Asn-X-Ser/Thr consensus motif in nascent polypeptide chains, the first step in protein N-glycosylation. N-glycosylation occurs cotranslationally and the complex associates with the Sec61 complex at the channel-forming translocon complex that mediates protei
   1004..1216    +  CDS            α-factor secretion signal (fragment): N-terminal secretion signal from S. cerevisiae alpha-factor; MFα1; Cleavage by the Kex2 protease occurs after the dibasic KR sequence. The EA dipeptides are then removed by dipeptidyl aminopeptidase A.
   1217..1891    +  CDS            E2-Crimson: far-red noncytotoxic tetrameric variant of DsRed fluorescent protein (Strack et al., 2009) mammalian codon-optimized
   1892..2138    +  terminator     AOX1 terminator: Pichia pastoris AOX1; transcription terminator for AOX1
   2159..2565    +  promoter       TEF1 promoter: S. cerevisiae TEF1; promoter for EF-1α
   2572..2619    +  promoter       EM7 promoter: synthetic bacterial promoter&nbsp
   2638..3012    +  CDS            BleoR: antibiotic-binding protein; Sh ble from Streptoalloteichus hindustanus; confers resistance to bleomycin, phleomycin, and Zeocin™
   3078..3325    +  terminator     CYC1 terminator: S. cerevisiae CYC1; transcription terminator for CYC1
   3400..3988    -  rep_origin     ori: high-copy-number ColE1/pMB1/pBR322/pUC origin of replication
>Addgene plasmid #117662 | pPICZ-pOst1-pro-alphaf(MUT1)-E2-Crimson | addgene full sequence | sequence record 231101 | Addgene NGS Result
AGATCTAACATCCAAAGACGAAAGGTTGAATGAAACCTTTTTGCCATCCGACATCCACAGGTCCATTCTC
ACACATAAGTGCCAAACGCAACAGGAGGGGATACACTAGCAGCAGACCGTTGCAAACGCAGGACCTCCAC
TCCTCCTCTCCTCAACACCCACTTTTGCCATCGAAAAACCAGCCCAGTTATTGGGCTTGATTGGAGCTCG
CTCATTCCAATTCCTTCTATTAGGCTACTAACACCATGACTTTATTAGCCTGTCTATCCTGGCCCCCCTG
GCGAGGTTCATGTTTGTTTATTTCCGAATGCAACAAGCTCCGCATTACACCCGAACATCACTCCAGATGA
GGGCTTTCTGAGTGTGGGGTCAAATAGTTTCATGTTCCCCAAATGGCCCAAAACTGACAGTTTAAACGCT
GTCTTGGAACCTAATATGACAAAAGCGTGATCTCATCCAAGATGAACTAAGTTTGGTTCGTTGAAATGCT
AACGGCCAGTTGGTCAAAAAGAAACTTCCAAAAGTCGGCATACCGTTTGTCTTGTTTGGTATTGATTGAC
GAATGCTCAAAAATAATCTCATTAATGCTTAGCGCAGTCTCTCTATCGCTTCTGAACCCCGGTGCACCTG
TGCCGAAACGCAAATGGGGAAACACCCGCTTTTTGGATGATTATGCATTGTCTCCACATTGTATGCTTCC
AAGATTCTGGTGGGAATACTGCTGATAGCCTAACGTTCATGATCAAAATTTAACTGTTCTAACCCCTACT
TGACAGCAATATATAAACAGAAGGAAGCTGCCCTGTCTTAAACCTTTTTTTTTATCATCATTATTAGCTT
ACTTTCATAATTGCGACTGGTTCCAATTGACAAGCTTTTGATTTTAACGACTTTTAACGACAACTTGAGA
AGATCAAAAAACAACTAATTATTCGAAACGATGAGGCAGGTTTGGTTCTCTTGGATTGTGGGATTGTTCC
TATGTTTTTTCAACGTGTCTTCTGCTGCTCCAGTCAACACTACAACAGAAGATGAAACGGCACAAATTCC
GGCTGAAGCTGTCATCGGTTACTCAGATTTAGAAGGGGATTTCGATGTTGCTGTTTTGCCATTTTCCAAC
AGCACAAATAACGGGTTATTGTTTATAAATACTACTATTGCCAGCATTGCTGCTAAAGAAGAAGGGGTAT
CTTTGGATAAAAGAGAGGCTGAAGCTGATAGCACTGAGAACGTCATCAAGCCCTTCATGCGCTTCAAGGT
GCACATGGAGGGCTCCGTGAACGGCCACGAGTTCGAGATCGAGGGCGTGGGCGAGGGCAAGCCCTACGAG
GGCACCCAGACCGCCAAGCTGCAAGTGACCAAGGGCGGCCCCCTGCCCTTCGCCTGGGACATCCTGTCCC
CCCAGTTCTTCTACGGCTCCAAGGCGTACATCAAGCACCCCGCCGACATCCCCGACTACCTCAAGCAGTC
CTTCCCCGAGGGCTTCAAGTGGGAGCGCGTGATGAACTTCGAGGACGGCGGCGTGGTGACCGTGACCCAG
GACTCCTCCCTGCAGGACGGCACCCTCATCTACCACGTGAAGTTCATCGGCGTGAACTTCCCCTCCGACG
GCCCCGTAATGCAGAAGAAGACTCTGGGCTGGGAGCCCTCCACTGAGCGCAACTACCCCCGCGACGGCGT
GCTGAAGGGCGAGAACCACATGGCGCTGAAGCTGAAGGGCGGCGGCCACTACCTGTGTGAGTTCAAGTCC
ATCTACATGGCCAAGAAGCCCGTGAAGCTGCCCGGCTACCACTACGTGGACTACAAGCTCGACATCACCT
CCCACAACGAGGACTACACCGTGGTGGAGCAGTACGAGCGCGCCGAGGCCCGCCACCACCTGTTCCAGTA
GTCAAGAGGATGTCAGAATGCCATTTGCCTGAGAGATGCAGGCTTCATTTTTGATACTTTTTTATTTGTA
ACCTATATAGTATAGGATTTTTTTTGTCATTTTGTTTCTTCTCGTACGAGCTTGCTCCTGATCAGCCTAT
CTCGCAGCTGATGAATATCTTGTGGTAGGGGTTTGGGAAAATCATTCGAGTTTGATGTTTTTCTTGGTAT
TTCCCACTCCTCTTCAGAGTACAGAAGATTAAGTGAGACCTTCGTTTGTGCGGATCCCCCACACACCATA
GCTTCAAAATGTTTCTACTCCTTTTTTACTCTTCCAGATTTTCTCGGACTCCGCGCATCGCCGTACCACT
TCAAAACACCCAAGCACAGCATACTAAATTTCCCCTCTTTCTTCCTCTAGGGTGTCGTTAATTACCCGTA
CTAAAGGTTTGGAAAAGAAAAAAGAGACCGCCTCGTTTCTTTTTCTTCGTCGAAAAAGGCAATAAAAATT
TTTATCACGTTTCTTTTTCTTGAAAATTTTTTTTTTGATTTTTTTCTCTTTCGATGACCTCCCATTGATA
TTTAAGTTAATAAACGGTCTTCAATTTCTCAAGTTTCAGTTTCATTTTTCTTGTTCTATTACAACTTTTT
TTACTTCTTGCTCATTAGAAAGAAAGCATAGCAATCTAATCTAAGGGCGGTGTTGACAATTAATCATCGG
CATAGTATATCGGCATAGTATAATACGACAAGGTGAGGAACTAAACCATGGCCAAGTTGACCAGTGCCGT
TCCGGTGCTCACCGCGCGCGACGTCGCCGGAGCGGTCGAGTTCTGGACCGACCGGCTCGGGTTCTCCCGG
GACTTCGTGGAGGACGACTTCGCCGGTGTGGTCCGGGACGACGTGACCCTGTTCATCAGCGCGGTCCAGG
ACCAGGTGGTGCCGGACAACACCCTGGCCTGGGTGTGGGTGCGCGGCCTGGACGAGCTGTACGCCGAGTG
GTCGGAGGTCGTGTCCACGAACTTCCGGGACGCCTCCGGGCCGGCCATGACCGAGATCGGCGAGCAGCCG
TGGGGGCGGGAGTTCGCCCTGCGCGACCCGGCCGGCAACTGCGTGCACTTCGTGGCCGAGGAGCAGGACT
GACACGTCCGACGCGGCCCGACGGGTCCGAGGCCTCGGAGATCCGTCCCCCTTTTCCTTTGTCGATATCA
TGTAATTAGTTATGTCACGCTTACATTCACGCCCTCCCCCCACATCCGCTCTAACCGAAAAGGAAGGAGT
TAGACAACCTGAAGTCTAGGTCCCTATTTATTTTTTTATAGTTATGTTAGTATTAAGAACGTTATTTATA
TTTCAAATTTTTCTTTTTTTTCTGTACAGACGCGTGTACGCATGTAACATTATACTGAAAACCTTGCTTG
AGAAGGTTTTGGGACGCTCGAAGGCTTTAATTTGCAAGCTGGAGACCAACATGTGAGCAAAAGGCCAGCA
AAAGGCCAGGAACCGTAAAAAGGCCGCGTTGCTGGCGTTTTTCCATAGGCTCCGCCCCCCTGACGAGCAT
CACAAAAATCGACGCTCAAGTCAGAGGTGGCGAAACCCGACAGGACTATAAAGATACCAGGCGTTTCCCC
CTGGAAGCTCCCTCGTGCGCTCTCCTGTTCCGACCCTGCCGCTTACCGGATACCTGTCCGCCTTTCTCCC
TTCGGGAAGCGTGGCGCTTTCTCATAGCTCACGCTGTAGGTATCTCAGTTCGGTGTAGGTCGTTCGCTCC
AAGCTGGGCTGTGTGCACGAACCCCCCGTTCAGCCCGACCGCTGCGCCTTATCCGGTAACTATCGTCTTG
AGTCCAACCCGGTAAGACACGACTTATCGCCACTGGCAGCAGCCACTGGTAACAGGATTAGCAGAGCGAG
GTATGTAGGCGGTGCTACAGAGTTCTTGAAGTGGTGGCCTAACTACGGCTACACTAGAAGAACAGTATTT
GGTATCTGCGCTCTGCTGAAGCCAGTTACCTTCGGAAAAAGAGTTGGTAGCTCTTGATCCGGCAAACAAA
CCACCGCTGGTAGCGGTGGTTTTTTTGTTTGCAAGCAGCAGATTACGCGCAGAAAAAAAGGATCTCAAGA
AGATCCTTTGATCTTTTCTACGGGGTCTGACGCTCAGTGGAACGAAAACTCACGTTAAGGGATTTTGGTC
ATGAGATC
